Addgene plasmid #20485: pWZL Neo Myr Flag FASTK
Depositing lab: William Hahn & Jean Zhao. Depositing organization: Dana-Farber Cancer Institute. Publication: Integrative Genomic Approaches Identify IKBKE as a Breast Cancer Oncogene (Kinase Library Clones). Boehm JS, Zhao JJ, Yao J, Kim SY, Firestein R, Dunn IF, Sjostrom SK, Garraway LA, Weremowicz S, Richardson AL, Greulich H, Stewart CJ, Mulvey LA, Shen RR, Ambrogio L, Hirozane-Kishikawa T, Hill DE, Vidal M, Meyerson M, Grenier JK, Hinkle G, Root DE, Roberts TM, Lander ES, Polyak K, Hahn WC. Cell. 2007 Jun 15. 129(6):1065-1079. 10.1016/j.cell.2007.03.052 PubMed 17574021.
Backbone
  Vector backbone: pWZL-Neo-Myr-Flag-DEST
  Backbone manufacturer: William Hahn Lab (available at Addgene, #15300)
  Vector type: Mammalian Expression, Retroviral
  Selectable markers: Neomycin (select with G418)
Growth in bacteria
  Bacterial resistance: Ampicillin, 100 μg/mL
  Growth temperature: 37°C
  Growth strain: Stbl3
  Growth instructions: Stbl3 cells to prevent recombination.
  Copy number: Unknown
Gene/Insert
  Gene/Insert name: FASTK (alt name: Fas-activated serine/threonine kinase)
  Species: H. sapiens (human)
  GenBank ID: NM_006712
  Entrez Gene: FASTK (a.k.a. FAST)
  Tag / fusion protein: Myr (N terminal on backbone); Flag (N terminal on backbone)
  Cloning method: Gateway Cloning
  Sequencing primers: 5′ pWZL-Fwd (GAA CCT CCT CGT TCG ACC); 3′ pWZL-Rev (TTC CGG GCC CTC ACA TTG)
Resource information
  A portion of this plasmid was derived from a plasmid made by: 1-F12
Terms and licenses: Academic/Nonprofit Terms; Industry Terms: Not Available to Industry
Depositor comments: ORFs were cloned into Gateway compatible pEntry vectors. An LR recombination reaction was performed to move the ORF to pWZL-Neo-Myr-Flag DEST such that the ORF would have 5' myristoylation and flag tags. This plasmid is part of a kinase library, and the gene has been verified, but has not been fully sequenced for minor mutations. Please see the following link for plasmids from this article that are not part of the kinase library http://www.addgene.org/pubmed/17574021
How to cite: pWZL Neo Myr Flag FASTK was a gift from William Hahn & Jean Zhao (Addgene plasmid # 20485 ; http://n2t.net/addgene:20485 ; RRID:Addgene_20485)
