[The description below was written by a language model from this plasmid's Addgene catalogue record.]
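Description:
pWZL Neo Myr Flag FASTK is a retroviral mammalian expression plasmid built on the Gateway-compatible pWZL-Neo-Myr-Flag-DEST backbone. It carries the human FASTK open reading frame, which encodes Fas-activated serine/threonine kinase. The plasmid is propagated in bacteria under ampicillin selection, and a recombination-deficient host strain is recommended to limit rearrangement, a common precaution for vectors containing repeated retroviral sequences. In mammalian cells, stably transduced populations are selected through a neomycin resistance marker using G418. No feature table is provided. The promoter driving the insert, the origin of replication and the arrangement of the resistance cassette are therefore not stated, and the copy number is listed as unknown.

The FASTK ORF was first cloned into a Gateway entry vector and then moved into the destination vector by an LR recombination reaction. This places the ORF in frame behind an N-terminal myristoylation signal and a Flag epitope, both supplied by the backbone. A myristoylation signal directs lipid modification that tethers the fusion protein to cellular membranes, a strategy often used to promote kinase activation. The Flag tag allows detection or immunoprecipitation of the expressed protein.

The construct is one clone from a library of myristoylated, Flag-tagged human kinases. The library was made for a breast cancer oncogene discovery study that used integrative genomic approaches, and it suits retroviral delivery and stable expression of membrane-targeted kinases in mammalian cells. The depositors note that the gene's identity was verified, but the clone has not been fully sequenced, so minor mutations cannot be excluded.
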