>Addgene plasmid #20485 | pWZL Neo Myr Flag FASTK | addgene partial sequence | sequence record 26309 | 20485 with pWZL-Fwd
CTCCTTCTCTAGGCGCCGGCCGGATCCAGAATTCGCCACCATGGGGTCTTCAAAATCTAAACCAAAGGAC
CCCAGCCAGCGCCGGCGCAGGATCCGAGGTTACCTTGACTACAAAGACGATGACGACAAGCAATTGACAA
GTTTGTACAAAAAAGTTGGCATGAGGAGGCCGCGGGGGGAACCCGGCCCCCGGGCCCCGAGACCGACTGA
GGGAGCGACCTGCGCAGGGCCCGGGGAGTCATGGTCTCCATCACCCAACTCCATGCTTCGAGTCCTGCTC
TCTGCTCAGACCTCCCCTGCTCGGCTGTCTGGCCTGCTGCTGATCCCTCCAGTACAGCCCTGCTGTTTGG
GGCCCAGCAAATGGGGGGACCGGCCTGTTGGAGGAGGCCCCAGTGCAGGTCCTGTGCAAGGACTGCAGCG
GCTTCTGGAACAGGCGAAGAGCCCTGGGGAGCTGCTGCGCTGGCTGGGCCAGAACCCCAGCAAGGTGCGC
GCCCACCACTACTCGGTGGCGCTTCGTCGTCTGGGCCAGCTCTTGGGGTCTCGGCCACGGCCCCCTCCTG
TGGAGCAGGTCACACTGCAGGACTTGAGTCAGCTCATCATCCGAAACTGCCCCTCCTTTGACATTCACAC
CATCCACGTGTGTCTGCACCTTGCAGTCTTACTTGGCTTTCCATCTGATGGTCCCCTGGTGTGTGCCC
